Addgene plasmid #153551: Donor-CD55-NeoR
Purpose: Used as a donor vector for the targeted knock-in of a CD55 mutation. This plasmid carries a neomycin resistance gene cassette
Depositing lab: Hiroyuki Konishi. Depositing organization: Aichi Medical University. Publication: Tandem Paired Nicking Promotes Precise Genome Editing with Scarce Interference by p53. Hyodo T, Rahman ML, Karnan S, Ito T, Toyoda A, Ota A, Wahiduzzaman M, Tsuzuki S, Okada Y, Hosokawa Y, Konishi H. Cell Rep. 2020 Jan 28;30(4):1195-1207.e7. doi: 10.1016/j.celrep.2019.12.064. PubMed 31995758.
Backbone
  Vector backbone: pAAV-2Aneo (Addgene #80032)
  Backbone manufacturer: Konishi lab
  Backbone size w/o insert (bp): 4507
  Total vector size (bp): 5903
  Modifications to backbone: Frame Adjuster in pAAV-2Aneo was truncated by digestion with BsrGI followed by self-ligation
  Vector type: AAV, Cre/Lox ; Donor plasmid/Targeting vector
  Selectable markers: Neomycin (select with G418) ; NeoR/KanR
Growth in bacteria
  Bacterial resistance: Ampicillin, 100 μg/mL
  Growth temperature: 37°C
  Growth strain: NEB Stable
  Copy number: Unknown
Gene/Insert
  Gene/Insert name: mutant CD55 (a 1415-bp fragment from intron 3, exon 4 and intron 4, with a 1-bp mutation in exon 4), divided into 5' and 3' arms (alt name: N/A)
  Species: H. sapiens (human)
  Insert size (bp): 1415
  Mutation: a 1-bp mutation in exon 4
  Promoter: No promoter
  Tag / fusion protein: N/A
  Cloning method: Restriction Enzyme; 5′ cloning site XbaI (destroyed during cloning); 3′ cloning site EcoRV (destroyed during cloning)
  Sequencing primers: 5′ -; 3′ -
Terms and licenses: Academic/Nonprofit Terms; Industry Terms: Not Available to Industry
How to cite: Donor-CD55-NeoR was a gift from Hiroyuki Konishi (Addgene plasmid # 153551 ; http://n2t.net/addgene:153551 ; RRID:Addgene_153551)
