[The description below was written by a language model from this plasmid's Addgene catalogue record and pLannotate feature annotations shown in this document.]
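Description:
Donor-CD55-NeoR is an AAV-format gene-targeting donor plasmid built on the pAAV-2Aneo backbone, in which the backbone's "Frame Adjuster" segment was shortened by BsrGI digestion and self-ligation. It is propagated in bacteria through a high-copy ColE1/pUC-type origin with ampicillin selection (AmpR under its own bla promoter) and also carries an f1 phage origin. The targeting cassette sits between AAV2 inverted terminal repeats. The feature table detects one ITR intact and the other only as short fragments, which may reflect the difficulty of sequencing or annotating these repeats.

The payload is a 1,415-bp human CD55 genomic fragment spanning intron 3, exon 4 and intron 4, carrying a single-base mutation in exon 4 and split into 5' and 3' homology arms. The annotated CD55 coding fragment lies in the arm downstream of the selection cassette. Short hits to C9orf85 and p21 are likely incidental sequence matches rather than functional parts. Between the arms is a loxP-flanked neomycin resistance cassette containing a chimeric intron, the NeoR/KanR coding sequence and an SV40 polyadenylation signal. The record lists no promoter, and the backbone name suggests a 2A-linked, promoter-trap design in which NeoR expression depends on integration into a transcribed locus, although no 2A element is annotated. G418 selects cells that have integrated the cassette, and Cre recombinase can later excise the marker, leaving a single loxP site.

The plasmid serves as a homology-directed repair template for knocking the CD55 mutation into the endogenous human locus. It was deposited with a study of tandem paired nicking as a precise genome-editing approach.
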