Features (pLannotate 1.2.2; 20 found; start..end, strand, type, name):
     12..39      +  repeat_region  AAV2 ITR (fragment): inverted terminal repeat of adeno-associated virus serotype 2 inverted
     68..95      +  repeat_region  AAV2 ITR (fragment): inverted terminal repeat of adeno-associated virus serotype 2 inverted
    137..161     +  misc_feature   MCS (fragment): pBluescript multiple cloning site
    504..716     -  CDS            C9orf85 (fragment): CI085_HUMAN - Experimental evidence at protein level: Swiss-Prot protein existence level 1. From Homo sapiens (Human).
    952..985     +  protein_bind   loxP: Cre-mediated recombination occurs in the 8-bp core sequence (GCATACAT). Cre recombinase
   1028..1257    +  intron         chimeric intron: chimera between introns from adenovirus and immunoglobulin heavy chain genes
   1364..2153    +  CDS            NeoR/KanR (fragment): aminoglycoside phosphotransferase from Tn5; aph(3')-II (or nptII); confers resistance to neomycin, kanamycin, and G418 (Geneticin®)
   2175..2309    -  polyA_signal   SV40 poly(A) signal: SV40 polyadenylation signal
   2375..2405    +  CDS            p21 (fragment): human cyclin-dependent kinase inhibitor 1A; Homo sapiens CDKN1A; mediates p53-dependent arrest in the G1 phase of the cell cycle
   2406..2439    +  protein_bind   loxP: Cre-mediated recombination occurs in the 8-bp core sequence (GCATACAT). Cre recombinase
   2551..2649    +  CDS            CD55 (fragment): DAF_HUMAN - Also known as CR, DAF. Experimental evidence at protein level: Swiss-Prot protein existence level 1. (Microbial infection) Acts as a receptor for Human echoviruses 6, 7, 11, 12, 20 and 21. From Homo sapiens (Human).
   3119..3149    +  misc_feature   MCS (fragment): pBluescript multiple cloning site
   3154..3294    +  repeat_region  AAV2 ITR: inverted terminal repeat of adeno-associated virus serotype 2 inverted
   3299..3350    -  misc_feature   bom (fragment): basis of mobility region from pBR322
   3369..3824    +  rep_origin     f1 ori (sequence partly withheld): f1 bacteriophage origin of replication; arrow indicates direction of (+) strand synthesis
   3825..3874    -  misc_feature   bom (fragment): basis of mobility region from pBR322
   3976..4011    -  CDS            rop (fragment): Rop protein, which maintains plasmids at low copy number; rop
   4106..4210    +  promoter       AmpR promoter: bla
   4211..5071    +  CDS            AmpR: β-lactamase; bla; confers resistance to ampicillin, carbenicillin, and related antibiotics
   5242..5830    +  rep_origin     ori: high-copy-number ColE1/pMB1/pBR322/pUC origin of replication
>Addgene plasmid #153551 | Donor-CD55-NeoR | addgene full sequence | sequence record 326384 | Addgene NGS Result
CCTGCAGGCAGCTGCGCGCTCGCTCGCTCACTGAGGCCGCCCGGGCGTCGGGCGACCTTTGGTCGCCCGG
CCTCAGTGAGCGAGCGAGCGCGCAGAGAGGGAGTGGCCAACTCCATCACTAGGGGTTCCTGCGGCCGAGC
TCCACCGCGGTGGCGGCCGCTTCAACCATCTGGTGTTTGGGGGAAATAGTATCCCTTCCTTCATTCATGC
TAGAACTCTATGTGTATATATTATTATATAGGATGTTTCTTGATAGGACCATGAGTGTCAATTTATTTTG
AATTAGACTAAATATTTATGTGGTAGGAATACTTATTCATTCAAAAATTTCACATTTAATTAGTTTGAGG
TTACCTAAAATAAAACAAGTATATATTCTAAATTCGTTGCTTTTTCAAAACTTATTATAAAGAGAAATTA
GAATTAAAGAAGTCTAAGGGTCAGGCATGGTGGCTCATACCTGTAATCCCAGCACTTTGGGAGACAGAGG
CAGGTGGACCACTTGAGGTCAGGAGATTGAGAGTAGCCTGGCCAACATGATGAAACCCTGACTCTACTAA
AAATACAAAAACTAGCTGGGTGTGGTGGCGCATGCCTGTAATCCCAGCTTCTTGGAAGGCTGAGGCAGGA
GAATCCCTTGAACCTGGGAGGCAGAGGTTGCAGTGAGCTGAGATTATGTCACCGCGCTCCAGCCTGGGCA
ACAGAGCAAAACTCCATCTCAAAAAAAAAAAAAAAAAGTCTAAGGATAAGAAATATCAATGGTTCAGATG
ATGAATTTACATATATGTGCTTGATAATTTTTTCAAAATTTTTACCTGAGCTTTATTGAGGTATAATCGA
CAAATATTATCTTAGGTGTACAACATGATGTTTTGATATATGTGCACATTGTGAAATGATTAACACAGTC
AAGCTAATTAACATATCTACCACCTCACAGCTAGTGGATCCATAACTTCGTATAGCATACATTATACGAA
GTTATGGAATTTACCCAATTCGCTGTCTGCGAGGGCCAGCTGTTGGGGTGAGTACTCCCTCTCAAAAGCG
GGCATGACTTCTGCGCTAAGATTGTCAGTTTCCAAAAACGAGGAGGATTTGATATTCACCTGGCCCGCGG
TGATGCCTTTGAGGGTGGCCGCGTCCATCTGGTCAGAAAAGACAATCTTTTTGTTGTCAAGCTTGAGGTG
TGGCAGGCTTGAGATCTGGCCATACACTTGAGTGACAATGACATCCACTTTGCCTTTCTCTCCACAGGTG
TCCACTCCCAGGTCCAACTGCATTCCGGAACGCGTTGTACAGAGGGCAGAGGAAGTCTTCTAACATGCGG
TGACGTGGAGGAGAATCCCGGCCCAACCATGGCTGAACAAGATGGATTGCACGCAGGTTCTCCGGCCGCT
TGGGTGGAGAGGCTATTCGGCTATGACTGGGCACAACAGACAATCGGCTGCTCTGATGCCGCCGTGTTCC
GGCTGTCAGCGCAGGGGCGCCCGGTTCTTTTTGTCAAGACCGACCTGTCCGGTGCCCTGAATGAACTGCA
GGACGAGGCAGCGCGGCTATCGTGGCTGGCCACGACGGGCGTTCCTTGCGCAGCTGTGCTCGACGTTGTC
ACTGAAGCGGGAAGGGACTGGCTGCTATTGGGCGAAGTGCCGGGGCAGGATCTCCTGTCATCTCACCTTG
CTCCTGCCGAGAAAGTATCCATCATGGCTGATGCAATGCGGCGGCTGCATACGCTTGATCCGGCTACCTG
CCCATTCGACCACCAAGCGAAACATCGCATCGAGCGAGCACGTACTCGGATGGAAGCCGGTCTTGTCGAT
CAGGATGATCTGGACGAAGAGCATCAGGGGCTCGCGCCAGCCGAACTGTTCGCCAGGCTCAAGGCGCGCA
TGCCCGACGGCGAGGATCTCGTCGTGACCCATGGCGATGCCTGCTTGCCGAATATCATGGTGGAAAATGG
CCGCTTTTCTGGATTCATCGACTGTGGCCGGCTGGGTGTGGCGGACCGCTATCAGGACATAGCGTTGGCT
ACCCGTGATATTGCTGAAGAGCTTGGCGGCGAATGGGCTGACCGCTTCCTCGTGCTTTACGGTATCGCCG
CTCCCGATTCGCAGCGCATCGCCTTCTATCGCCTTCTTGACGAGTTCTTCTGAGCGGGACTCTGGGGTTC
GGGGGATCCAGACATGATAAGATACATTGATGAGTTTGGACAAACCACAACTAGAATGCAGTGAAAAAAA
TGCTTTATTTGTGAAATTTGTGATGCTATTGCTTTATTTGTAACCATTATAAGCTGCAATAAACAAGTTA
ACAACAACAATTGCATTCATTTTATGTTTCAGGTTCAGGGGGAGGTGTGGGAGGTTTTTTCTAGGGGGCC
CCGGCGAGGCCGGGATGAGTTGGGAATAACTTCGTATAGCATACATTATACGAAGTTATCCAAATTTTAA
GGTACCACTGTGCATATGTATGAATTCGATCTAGTTACCTTCTTTGTGTGTATGCCTGATAATTTAATTT
TAAAAAATCAATTTGTATTCTATTCTAGAGAAATCATGACCTAATCCGGGAGAAATACGAAATGGTCAGA
TTGATGTACCAGGTGGCATATTATTTGGTGCAACCATCTCCTTCTCATGTAACACAGGGTAAGTTTGGGC
ATACTAAAACCCTGTATTTAGGAAATGAGAAAACAAATTAGGACTTAAGGTGAGATTGTTAGTTTCATGA
CTGGTATTCACAGCTAGTAGCAATTAAAACAATCCCTCTCCTCAAAGACCCTTCATCATGAGCTCATCAC
AGTTAAATTTAGTAAAATGGGGGCAAGAAAGGAAGATTTCTTAAACCACCAGAATTCTCTAAATTCTGAT
TTCAGTAAATATGTGATTCAATATAAAATTTTAAATGTGATTAATAAAAAAATTTGAGATGATGATACTT
GCAGAAATCTTCAAATGTTAAATACTAAACCAATCTTTAGTTGACCTAAATAATGAATTTGCATGAGTTT
TTCTATATGCAAACAAGCTGTTACAAAACAGCATGAGTTAAAGACATTCCTAGTGTGAAAGTATTCTAAG
TTCTTTGATAAGTTCTCTGTATAGGGAGAAGGAACTAGATCAAGCTTATCGATACCGTCGACCTCGAGGC
CGCAGGAACCCCTAGTGATGGAGTTGGCCACTCCCTCTCTGCGCGCTCGCTCGCTCACTGAGGCCGGGCG
ACCAAAGGTCGCCCGACGCCCGGGCTTTGCCCGGGCGGCCTCAGTGAGCGAGCGAGCGCGCAGCTGCCTG
CAGGGGCGCCTGATGCGGTATTTTCTCCTTACGCATCTGTGCGGTATTTCACACCGCATA
[95 nt withheld, positions 3351-3445]
T
[46 nt withheld, positions 3447-3492]
C
[141 nt withheld, positions 3494-3634]
CCTTTGACGTTGGAGTCCACGTTCTTT
[37 nt withheld, positions 3662-3698]
ACTCTATCTCGGGCTATTCTTTTGATTTATAAGGGATTTTGCCGATTTCGGTCTATTGGTTAAAAAATGA
GCTGATTTAACAAAAATTTAACGCGAATTTTAACAAAATATTAACGTTTACAATTTTATGGTGCACTCTC
AGTACAATCTGCTCTGATGCCGCATAGTTAAGCCAGCCCCGACACCCGCCAACACCCGCTGACGCGCCCT
GACGGGCTTGTCTGCTCCCGGCATCCGCTTACAGACAAGCTGTGACCGTCTCCGGGAGCTGCATGTGTCA
GAGGTTTTCACCGTCATCACCGAAACGCGCGAGACGAAAGGGCCTCGTGATACGCCTATTTTTATAGGTT
AATGTCATGATAATAATGGTTTCTTAGACGTCAGGTGGCACTTTTCGGGGAAATGTGCGCGGAACCCCTA
TTTGTTTATTTTTCTAAATACATTCAAATATGTATCCGCTCATGAGACAATAACCCTGATAAATGCTTCA
ATAATATTGAAAAAGGAAGAGTATGAGTATTCAACATTTCCGTGTCGCCCTTATTCCCTTTTTTGCGGCA
TTTTGCCTTCCTGTTTTTGCTCACCCAGAAACGCTGGTGAAAGTAAAAGATGCTGAAGATCAGTTGGGTG
CACGAGTGGGTTACATCGAACTGGATCTCAACAGCGGTAAGATCCTTGAGAGTTTTCGCCCCGAAGAACG
TTTTCCAATGATGAGCACTTTTAAAGTTCTGCTATGTGGCGCGGTATTATCCCGTATTGACGCCGGGCAA
GAGCAACTCGGTCGCCGCATACACTATTCTCAGAATGACTTGGTTGAGTACTCACCAGTCACAGAAAAGC
ATCTTACGGATGGCATGACAGTAAGAGAATTATGCAGTGCTGCCATAACCATGAGTGATAACACTGCGGC
CAACTTACTTCTGACAACGATCGGAGGACCGAAGGAGCTAACCGCTTTTTTGCACAACATGGGGGATCAT
GTAACTCGCCTTGATCGTTGGGAACCGGAGCTGAATGAAGCCATACCAAACGACGAGCGTGACACCACGA
TGCCTGTAGCAATGGCAACAACGTTGCGCAAACTATTAACTGGCGAACTACTTACTCTAGCTTCCCGGCA
ACAATTAATAGACTGGATGGAGGCGGATAAAGTTGCAGGACCACTTCTGCGCTCGGCCCTTCCGGCTGGC
TGGTTTATTGCTGATAAATCTGGAGCCGGTGAGCGTGGGTCTCGCGGTATCATTGCAGCACTGGGGCCAG
ATGGTAAGCCCTCCCGTATCGTAGTTATCTACACGACGGGGAGTCAGGCAACTATGGATGAACGAAATAG
ACAGATCGCTGAGATAGGTGCCTCACTGATTAAGCATTGGTAACTGTCAGACCAAGTTTACTCATATATA
CTTTAGATTGATTTAAAACTTCATTTTTAATTTAAAAGGATCTAGGTGAAGATCCTTTTTGATAATCTCA
TGACCAAAATCCCTTAACGTGAGTTTTCGTTCCACTGAGCGTCAGACCCCGTAGAAAAGATCAAAGGATC
TTCTTGAGATCCTTTTTTTCTGCGCGTAATCTGCTGCTTGCAAACAAAAAAACCACCGCTACCAGCGGTG
GTTTGTTTGCCGGATCAAGAGCTACCAACTCTTTTTCCGAAGGTAACTGGCTTCAGCAGAGCGCAGATAC
CAAATACTGTTCTTCTAGTGTAGCCGTAGTTAGGCCACCACTTCAAGAACTCTGTAGCACCGCCTACATA
CCTCGCTCTGCTAATCCTGTTACCAGTGGCTGCTGCCAGTGGCGATAAGTCGTGTCTTACCGGGTTGGAC
TCAAGACGATAGTTACCGGATAAGGCGCAGCGGTCGGGCTGAACGGGGGGTTCGTGCACACAGCCCAGCT
TGGAGCGAACGACCTACACCGAACTGAGATACCTACAGCGTGAGCTATGAGAAAGCGCCACGCTTCCCGA
AGGGAGAAAGGCGGACAGGTATCCGGTAAGCGGCAGGGTCGGAACAGGAGAGCGCACGAGGGAGCTTCCA
GGGGGAAACGCCTGGTATCTTTATAGTCCTGTCGGGTTTCGCCACCTCTGACTTGAGCGTCGATTTTTGT
GATGCTCGTCAGGGGGGCGGAGCCTATGGAAAAACGCCAGCAACGCGGCCTTTTTACGGTTCCTGGCCTT
TTGCTGGCCTTTTGCTCACATGT
